Addgene plasmid #146202: pAc5.1B-lambdaN-HA-DmMe31B-K108A_E
Purpose: Insect Expression of DmMe31B-K108A
Depositing lab: Elisa Izaurralde. Depositing organization: Max Planck Institute for Developmental Biology. Publication: Structural basis for the mutually exclusive anchoring of P body components EDC3 and Tral to the DEAD box protein DDX6/Me31B. Tritschler F, Braun JE, Eulalio A, Truffault V, Izaurralde E, Weichenrieder O. Mol Cell. 2009 Mar 13. 33(5):661-8. 10.1016/j.molcel.2009.02.014 PubMed 19285948.
Backbone
  Vector backbone: Unknown
  Vector type: Insect Expression
Growth in bacteria
  Bacterial resistance: Ampicillin, 100 μg/mL
  Growth temperature: 37°C
  Growth strain: DH5alpha
  Copy number: Low Copy
Gene/Insert
  Gene/Insert name: DmMe31B-K108A
  Species: D. melanogaster (fly)
  Entrez Gene: me31B (a.k.a. Dmel_CG4916, CG4916, DDX6, Dhh1p/Me31b, DmRH3, Dmel\CG4916, ME31B, Mat31B, Me31B, Me31b, l(2)k06607, me31b)
  Cloning method: Unknown
Terms and licenses: Academic/Nonprofit Terms; Industry Terms: Not Available to Industry
Depositor comments: ORF extracted from NCBI: NM_078809.3 Plasmids from this collection were made available to the research community and donated after the lab closed. Please note that the sequence provided by the depositing laboratory may be theoretical/predicted or based on Sanger sequencing results. There may be discrepancies between sequencing results obtained by Addgene and the depositor sequence. If an Addgene verified sequence is not available, please contact before placing your order to request that our lab fully sequence the plasmid.
How to cite: pAc5.1B-lambdaN-HA-DmMe31B-K108A_E was a gift from Elisa Izaurralde (Addgene plasmid # 146202 ; http://n2t.net/addgene:146202 ; RRID:Addgene_146202)
