[The description below was written by a language model from this plasmid's Addgene catalogue record and pLannotate feature annotations shown in this document.]
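Description:
pAc5.1B-lambdaN-HA-DmMe31B-K108A_E is a 6,847 nt insect expression plasmid. The catalogue lists the backbone as unknown, although the name and annotated parts point to a pAc5.1B-type vector. It is propagated in E. coli through a ColE1/pUC-family origin and selected with ampicillin via the bla gene and its own promoter. The repository lists it as low copy, although the origin is annotated as a high-copy type. Short annotated fragments of a tetracycline resistance gene and of SV40 large T antigen appear to be non-functional backbone remnants. No selectable marker for insect cells is annotated, which fits use in transient transfection.

The payload is driven by the constitutive Drosophila melanogaster actin 5C promoter. The open reading frame begins with a short fragment of the bacteriophage lambda N protein, followed by an HA epitope (annotated as a partial 3xHA match, about one repeat in length) and then the coding sequence of Drosophila Me31B, the fly orthologue of the DEAD-box RNA helicase DDX6, carrying a K108A substitution. The record does not state the functional consequence of this mutation. A vector-encoded V5 tag lies downstream of the insert, but the record does not show whether it is read in frame or cut off by a stop codon. An SV40 polyadenylation signal follows, though it is annotated on the opposite strand.

The lambda N peptide binds boxB RNA hairpins, so fusions of this kind are typically used in tethering assays, where the protein is recruited to a boxB-containing reporter mRNA to test its effect on translation or mRNA stability. The HA tag allows detection and immunoprecipitation. The associated study examined how the P-body components EDC3 and Tral bind Me31B, so this mutant probably served in structure-guided functional or interaction tests.
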