Features (pLannotate 1.2.2; 11 found; start..end, strand, type, name):
    399..503     -  promoter       AmpR promoter: bla
    653..3165    +  promoter       Ac5 promoter: Drosophila melanogaster actin 5C promoter
   3185..3250    +  CDS            N (fragment): REGN_LAMBD - Experimental evidence at protein level: Swiss-Prot protein existence level 1. Plays a role as a transcriptional antitermination factor that allows the virus to initiate its lytic phase. Activates expression of the delayed viral early genes by modifying host RNA polymerase (RNAP) into a form that is resistant to termination signals. This antitermination function requires the host NusA protein which serves to stabilize the interaction between antitermination protein N and host RNA polymerase. From Escherichia phage lambda (Bacteriophage lambda).
   3275..3301    +  CDS            3xHA (fragment): three tandem HA epitope tags
   3314..4690    +  CDS            me31B: DDX6_DROME - Experimental evidence at protein level: Swiss-Prot protein existence level 1. ATP-dependent RNA helicase which is a core component of a variety of ribonucleoprotein complexes (RNPs) that play critical roles in translational repression and mRNA decapping during embryogenesis, oogenesis, neurogenesis and neurotransmission (PubMed:11546740, PubMed:16256742, PubMed:17178403, PubMed:18590813, PubMed:21267420, PubMed:21447556, PubMed:28875934, PubMed:28388438, PubMed:17982591, PubMed:31114929). Recruits core components and translational repressors to some RNP complexes, and mediates RNP
   4729..4770    +  CDS            V5 tag: epitope tag from simian virus 5
   4870..5004    -  polyA_signal   SV40 poly(A) signal: SV40 polyadenylation signal
   5027..5111    -  CDS            large T antigen (fragment): large T antigen from SV40 (simian virus 40)
   5112..5582    +  CDS            TcR (fragment): tetracycline efflux protein; tet; confers resistance to tetracycline
   5626..6214    -  rep_origin     ori: high-copy-number ColE1/pMB1/pBR322/pUC origin of replication
   6385..398     -  CDS            AmpR (across the origin): β-lactamase; bla; confers resistance to ampicillin, carbenicillin, and related antibiotics
>Addgene plasmid #146202 | pAc5.1B-lambdaN-HA-DmMe31B-K108A_E | depositor full sequence | sequence record 288647 | Full Sequence
GCCGCAGTGTTATCACTCATGGTTATGGCAGCACTGCATAATTCTCTTACTGTCATGCCATCCGTAAGAT
GCTTTTCTGTGACTGGTGAGTACTCAACCAAGTCATTCTGAGAATAGTGTATGCGGCGACCGAGTTGCTC
TTGCCCGGCGTCAACACGGGATAATACCGCGCCACATAGCAGAACTTTAAAAGTGCTCATCATTGGAAAA
CGTTCTTCGGGGCGAAAACTCTCAAGGATCTTACCGCTGTTGAGATCCAGTTCGATGTAACCCACTCGTG
CACCCAACTGATCTTCAGCATCTTTTACTTTCACCAGCGTTTCTGGGTGAGCAAAAACAGGAAGGCAAAA
TGCCGCAAAAAAGGGAATAAGGGCGACACGGAAATGTTGAATACTCATACTCTTCCTTTTTCAATATTAT
TGAAGCATTTATCAGGGTTATTGTCTCATGAGCGGATACATATTTGAATGTATTTAGAAAAATAAACAAA
TAGGGGTTCCGCGCACATTTCCCCGAAAAGTGCCACCTGACGTCTAAGAAACCATTATTATCATGACATT
AACCTATAAAAATAGGCGTATCACGAGGCCCTTTCGTCTTCAAGGAATTAATTCTATATTCTAAAAACAC
AAATGATACTTCTAAAAAAAATCATGAATGGCATCAACTCTGAATCAAATCTTTGCAGATGCACCTACTT
CTCATTTCCACTGTCACATCATTTTTCCAGATCTCGCTGCCTGTTATGTGGCCCACAAACCAAGACACGT
TTTATGGCCATTAAAGCTGGCTGATCGTCGCCAAACACCAAATACATATCAATATGTACATTCGAGAAAG
AAGCGATCAAAGAAGCGTCTTCGGGCGAGTAGGAGAATGCGGAGGAGAAGGAGAACGAGCTGATCTAGTA
TCTCTCCACAATCCAATGCCAACTGACCAACTGGCCATATTCGGAGCAATTTGAAGCCAATTTCCATCGC
CTGGCGATCGCTCCATTCTTGGCTATATGTTTTTCACCGTTCCCGGGGCCATTTTCAAAGACTCGTCGGT
AAGATAAGATTGTGTCACTCGCTGTCTCTCTTCATTTGTCGAAGAATGCTGAGGAATTTCGCGATGACGT
CGGCGAGTATTTTGAAGAATGAGAATAATTTGTATTTATACGAAAATCAGTTAGTGGAATTTTCTACAAA
AACATGTTATCTATAGATAATTTTGTTGCAAAATATGTTGACTATGACAAAGATTGTATGTATATACCTT
TAATGTATTCTCATTTTCTTATGTATTTATAATGGCAATGATGATACTGATGATATTTTAAGATGATGCC
AGACCACAGGCTGATTTCTGCGTCTTTTGCCGAACGCAGTGCATGTGCGGTTGTTGTTTTTTGGAATAGT
TTCAATTTTCGGACTGTCCGCTTTGATTTCAGTTTCTTGGCTTATTCAAAAAGCAAAGTAAAGCCAAAAA
AGCGAGATGGCAATACCAAATGCGGCAAAACGGTAGTGGAAGGAAAGGGGTGCGGGGCAGCGGAAGGAAG
GGTGGGGCGGGGCGTGGCGGGGTCTGTGGCTGGGCGCGACGTCACCGACGTTGGAGCCACTCCTTTGACC
ATGTGTGCGTGTGTGTATTATTCGTGTCTCGCCACTCGCCGGTTGTTTTTTTCTTTTTATCTCGCTCTCT
CTAGCGCCATCTCGTACGCATGCTCAACGCACCGCATGTTGCCGTGTCCTTTATGCGTCATTTTGGCTCG
AAATAGGCAATTATTTAAACAAAGATTAGTCAACGAAAACGCTAAAATAAATAAGTCTACAATATGGTTA
CTTATTGCCATGTGTGTGCAGCCAACGATAGCAACAAAAGCAACAACACAGTGGCTTTCCCTCTTTCACT
TTTTGTTTGCAAGCGCGTGCGAGCAAGACGGCACGACCGGCAAACGCAATTACGCTGACAAAGAGCAGAC
GAAGTTTTGGCCGAAAAACATCAAGGCGCCTGATACGAATGCATTTGCAATAACAATTGCGATATTTAAT
ATTGTTTATGAAGCTGTTTGACTTCAAAACACACAAAAAAAAAAATAAAACAAATTATTTGAAAGAGAAT
TAGGAATCGGACAGCTTATCGTTACGGGCTAACAGCACACCGAGACGAAATAGCTTACCTGACGTCACAG
CCTCTGGAAGAACTGCCGCCAAGCAGAGAGAGAGAGAAAAAGAGGGAGAGCAGCTTAGACCGCATGTGCT
TGTGTGTGAGGCGTCTCTCTCTTCGTCTCCTGTTTGCGCAAACGCATAGACTGCACTGAGAAAATCGATT
ACCTATTTTTTATGAATGAATATTTGCACTATTACTATTCAAAACTATTAAGATAGCAATCACATTCAAT
AGCCAAATACTATACCACCTGAGCGATGCAACGAAATGATCAATTTGAGCAAAAATGCTGCATATTTAGG
ACGGCATCATTATAGAAATGCTTCTTGCTGTGTACTTTTCTCTCGTCTGGCAGCTGTTTCGCCGTTATTG
TTAAAACCGGCTTAAGTTAGGTGTGTTTTCTACGACTAGTGATGCCCCTACTAGAAGATGTGTGTTGCAC
AAATGTCCCTGAATAACCAATTTGAAGTGCAGATAGCAGTAAACGTAAGCTAATATGAATATTATTTAAC
TGTAATGTTTTAATATCGCTGGACATTACTAATAAACCCACTATAAACACATGTACATATGTATGTTTTG
GCATACAATGAGTAGTTGGGGAAAAAATGTGTAAAAGCACCGTGACCATCACAGCATAAAGATAACCAGC
TGAAGTATCGAATATGAGTAACCCCCAAATTGAATCACATGCCGCAACTGATAGGACCCATGGAAGTACA
CTCTTCATGGCGATATACAAGACACACACAAGCACGAACACCCAGTTGCGGAGGAAATTCTCCGTAAATG
AAAACCCAATCGGCGAACAATTCATACCCATATATGGTAAAAGTTTTGAACGCGACTTGAGAGCGGAGAG
CATTGCGGCTGATAAGGTTTTAGCGCTAAGCGGGCTTTATAAAACGGGCTGCGGGACCAGTTTTCATATC
ACTACCGTTTGAGTTCTTGTGCTGTGTGGATACTCCTCCCGACACAAAGCCGCTCCATCAGCCAGCAGTC
GTCTAATCCAGAGACCCCGGATCGGGGTACCAACATGGACGCACAAACACGACGACGTGAGCGTCGCGCT
GAGAAACAAGCTCAATGGAAAGCTGCAAACGGTGGATCTCCTCCACATATGGCTTACCCATACGATGTTC
CAGATTACGCTCCTCCAAGCTTGATGATGACTGAAAAGTTAAATTCTGGGCACACTAATTTAACAAGCAA
GGGGATTATAAATGATCTTCAAATTGCTGGAAACACAAGTGACGATATGGGCTGGAAATCAAAGCTGAAG
CTGCCGCCAAAGGACAACCGATTCAAAACAACTGATGTGACCGATACGCGAGGCAATGAATTCGAGGAGT
TTTGCCTTAAAAGAGAACTGCTTATGGGTATATTCGAGAAGGGATGGGAGCGCCCTTCGCCAATTCAGGA
AGCAGCTATTCCTATAGCATTAAGTGGAAAAGATGTGCTGGCTCGGGCCAAGAACGGCACAGGCGCAACA
GGAGCCTACTGCATCCCAGTTTTAGAACAAATCGACCCAACCAAGGACTACATTCAGGCACTTGTGATGG
TCCCCACCCGAGAGTTGGCGCTACAAACCTCACAGATATGTATTGAGCTGGCGAAACATCTTGATATCCG
GGTAATGGTCACAACGGGAGGTACCATTCTAAAGGATGACATTCTTCGTATTTATCAAAAAGTACAATTA
ATTATTGCCACTCCCGGACGAATATTAGATCTGATGGATAAGAAAGTTGCCGATATGTCGCATTGCAGAA
TATTAGTTTTGGATGAGGCCGATAAGCTATTGTCGCTTGATTTTCAAGGCATGCTGGATCATGTTATACT
AAAGTTACCAAAGGATCCACAGATCTTGCTATTTTCCGCAACATTTCCACTAACAGTCAAGAATTTCATG
GAGAAGCATTTACGCGAGCCTTACGAGATCAACCTGATGGAGGAGCTAACACTGAAGGGTGTCACTCAGT
ACTATGCATTCGTACAGGAGCGCCAGAAAGTACACTGCTTGAATACGCTCTTTTCGAAGCTGCAGATCAA
TCAGTCTATCATATTCTGCAATTCCACGCAACGTGTCGAGCTATTGGCCAAAAAGATCACAGAGCTTGGA
TATTGCTGTTACTATATACACGCTAAGATGGCCCAGGCACACAGAAATCGAGTATTCCACGATTTCCGCC
AAGGACTCTGTCGCAATCTGGTGTGCTCCGACCTGTTCACCCGTGGTATCGACGTGCAGGCCGTGAATGT
AGTAATCAATTTCGATTTCCCACGAATGGCAGAGACATACTTGCATCGAATTGGTCGCTCAGGACGTTTC
GGTCATTTGGGTATTGCTATTAATCTGATAACCTACGAGGATCGGTTTGATCTGCATCGGATTGAAAAAG
AACTTGGAACCGAAATAAAGCCTATTCCGAAGGTCATAGACCCCGCCCTTTATGTCGCAAACGTTGGCGC
ATCCGTTGGCGATACTTGCAACAACAGTGATCTGAATAATTCTGCGAACGAGGAGGGCAACGTTAGCAAA
TAAGCGGCCGCTCGAGTCTAGAGGGCCCGCGGTTCGAAGGTAAGCCTATCCCTAACCCTCTCCTCGGTCT
CGATTCTACGCGTACCGGTCATCATCACCATCACCATTGAGTTTAAACCCGCTGATCAGCCTCGACTGTG
CCTTCTAAGGCCTGAGCTCGCTGATCAGCCTCGATCGAGGATCCAGACATGATAAGATACATTGATGAGT
TTGGACAAACCACAACTAGAATGCAGTGAAAAAAATGCTTTATTTGTGAAATTTGTGATGCTATTGCTTT
ATTTGTAACCATTATAAGCTGCAATAAACAAGTTAACAACAACAATTGCATTCATTTTATGTTTCAGGTT
CAGGGGGAGGTGTGGGAGGTTTTTTAAAGCAAGTAAAACCTCTACAAATGTGGTATGGCTGATTATGATC
AGTCGACCGATGCCCTTGAGAGCCTTCAACCCAGTCAGCTCCTTCCGGTGGGCGCGGGGCATGACTATCG
TCGCCGCACTTATGACTGTCTTCTTTATCATGCAACTCGTAGGACAGGTGCCGGCAGCGCTCTGGGTCAT
TTTCGGCGAGGACCGCTTTCGCTGGAGCGCGACGATGATCGGCCTGTCGCTTGCGGTATTCGGAATCTTG
CACGCCCTCGCTCAAGCCTTCGTCACTGGTCCCGCCACCAAACGTTTCGGCGAGAAGCAGGCCATTATCG
CCGGCATGGCGGCCGACGCGCTGGGCTACGTCTTGCTGGCGTTCGCGACGCGAGGCTGGATGGCCTTCCC
CATTATGATTCTTCTCGCTTCCGGCGGCATCGGGATGCCCGCGTTGCAGGCCATGCTGTCCAGGCAGGTA
GATGACGACCATCAGGGACAGCTTCAAGGATCGCTCGCGGCTCTTACCAGCCAGCAAAAGGCCAGGAACC
GTAAAAAGGCCGCGTTGCTGGCGTTTTTCCATAGGCTCCGCCCCCCTGACGAGCATCACAAAAATCGACG
CTCAAGTCAGAGGTGGCGAAACCCGACAGGACTATAAAGATACCAGGCGTTTCCCCCTGGAAGCTCCCTC
GTGCGCTCTCCTGTTCCGACCCTGCCGCTTACCGGATACCTGTCCGCCTTTCTCCCTTCGGGAAGCGTGG
CGCTTTCTCAATGCTCACGCTGTAGGTATCTCAGTTCGGTGTAGGTCGTTCGCTCCAAGCTGGGCTGTGT
GCACGAACCCCCCGTTCAGCCCGACCGCTGCGCCTTATCCGGTAACTATCGTCTTGAGTCCAACCCGGTA
AGACACGACTTATCGCCACTGGCAGCAGCCACTGGTAACAGGATTAGCAGAGCGAGGTATGTAGGCGGTG
CTACAGAGTTCTTGAAGTGGTGGCCTAACTACGGCTACACTAGAAGGACAGTATTTGGTATCTGCGCTCT
GCTGAAGCCAGTTACCTTCGGAAAAAGAGTTGGTAGCTCTTGATCCGGCAAACAAACCACCGCTGGTAGC
GGTGGTTTTTTTGTTTGCAAGCAGCAGATTACGCGCAGAAAAAAAGGATCTCAAGAAGATCCTTTGATCT
TTTCTACGGGGTCTGACGCTCAGTGGAACGAAAACTCACGTTAAGGGATTTTGGTCATGAGATTATCAAA
AAGGATCTTCACCTAGATCCTTTTAAATTAAAAATGAAGTTTTAAATCAATCTAAAGTATATATGAGTAA
ACTTGGTCTGACAGTTACCAATGCTTAATCAGTGAGGCACCTATCTCAGCGATCTGTCTATTTCGTTCAT
CCATAGTTGCCTGACTCCCCGTCGTGTAGATAACTACGATACGGGAGGGCTTACCATCTGGCCCCAGTGC
TGCAATGATACCGCGAGACCCACGCTCACCGGCTCCAGATTTATCAGCAATAAACCAGCCAGCCGGAAGG
GCCGAGCGCAGAAGTGGTCCTGCAACTTTATCCGCCTCCATCCAGTCTATTAATTGTTGCCGGGAAGCTA
GAGTAAGTAGTTCGCCAGTTAATAGTTTGCGCAACGTTGTTGCCATTGCTGCAGGCATCGTGGTGTCACG
CTCGTCGTTTGGTATGGCTTCATTCAGCTCCGGTTCCCAACGATCAAGGCGAGTTACATGATCCCCCATG
TTGTGCAAAAAAGCGGTTAGCTCCTTCGGTCCTCCGATCGTTGTCAGAAGTAAGTTG
